>Addgene plasmid #218219 | pK5-g5g6-K6 | addgene full sequence | sequence record 432227 | Addgene NGS Result
GGTCTCATTCGGCCCATTTAAGTTGAAAACAATCTTCAAAAGTCCCACATCGCTTAGATAAGAAAACGAA
GCTGAGTTTATATACAGCTAGAGTCGAAGTAGTGATTGAAAAGCAGGTGTCTAGTGGCCGCATTAGGCAC
CCCAGGCTTTACACTTTATGCTTCCGGCTCGTATAATGTGTGGATTTTGAGTTAGGATCCGTCGAGATTT
TCAGGAGCTAAGGAAGCTAAAATGGAGAAAAAAATCACTGGATATACCACCGTTGATATATCCCAATGGC
ATCGTAAAGAACATTTTGAGGCATTTCAGTCAGTCGCTCAATGTACCTATAACCAGACCGTTCAGCTGGA
TATTACGGCCTTTTTAAAGACCGTAAAGAAAAATAAGCACAAGTTTTATCCGGCCTTTATTCACATTCTT
GCCCGCCTGATGAATGCTCATCCGGAATTCCGTATGGCAATGAAAGACGGTGAGCTGGTGATATGGGATA
GTGTTCACCCTTGTTACACCGTTTTCCATGAGCAAACTGAAACGTTTTCATCGCTCTGGAGTGAATACCA
CGACGATTTCCGGCAGTTTCTACACATATATTCGCAAGATGTGGCGTGTTACGGTGAAAACCTGGCCTAT
TTCCCTAAAGGGTTTATTGAGAATATGTTTTTCGTTTCAGCCAATCCCTGGGTGAGTTTCACCAGTTTTG
ATTTAAACGTGGCCAATATGGACAACTTCTTCGCCCCCGTTTTCACCATGGGCAAATATTATACGCAAGG
CGACAAGGTGCTGATGCCGCTGGCGATTCAGGTTCATCATGCCGTTTGTGATGGCTTCCATGTCGGCAGA
ATGCTTAATGAATTACAACAGTACTGCGATGAGTGGCAGGCGGGGCGTAATCTAGAGGATCCGGCTTACT
AAAAGCCAGATAACAGTATGCGTATTTGCGCGCTGATTTTTGCGGTATAAGAATATATACTGATATGTAT
ACCCGAAGTATGTCAAAAGGAGGTATGCTATGAAGCAGCGTATTACAGTGACAGTTGACAGCGACAGCTA
TCAGTTGCTCAAGGCATATATGATGTCAATATCTCCGGTCTGGTAAGCACAACCATGCAGAATGAAGCCC
GTCGTCTGCGTGCCGAACGCTGGAAAGCGGAAAATCAGGAAGGGATGGCTGAGGTCGCCCGGTTTATTGA
AATGAACGGCTCTTTTGCTGACGAGAACAGGGGCTGGTGAAATGCAGTTTAAGGTTTACACCTATAAAAG
AGAGAGCCGTTATCGTCTGTTTGTGGATGTACAGAGTGATATTATTGACACGCCCGGGCGACGGATGGTG
ATCCCCCTGGCCAGTGCACGTCTGCTGTCAGATAAAGTCTCCCGTGAACTTTACCCGGTGGTGCATATCG
GGGATGAAAGCTGGCGCATGATGACCACCGATATGGCCAGTGTGCCGGTTTCCGTTATCGGGGAAGAAGT
GGCTGATCTCAGCCACCGCGAAAATGACATCAAAAACGCCATTAACCTGATGTTCTGGGGAATATAACAC
TAGACACCTGCAAAAGTTTCAGAGCTATGCTGGAAACAGCATAGCAAGTTGAAATAAGGCTAGTCCGTTA
TCAACTTGAAAAAGTGGCACCGAGTCGGTGCTTTTTTTTGGATCCGCCCATTTAAGTTGAAAACAATCTT
CAAAAGTCCCACATCGCTTAGATAAGAAAACGAAGCTGAGTTTATATACAGCTAGAGTCGAAGTAGTGAT
TGAGAGACGGATAAACTAGTGGAAAGCGGGCAGTGAGCGCAACGCAATTAATGTGAGTTAGCTCACTCAT
TAGGCACCCCAGGCTTTACACTTTATGCTTCCGGCTCGTATGTTGTGTGGAATTGTGAGCGGATAACAAT
TTCACACAGGAAACAGCTATGACCATGATTACGCCAAGCGCGCAATTAACCCTCACTAAAGGGAACAAAA
GCTGGAGGACCTCGAGGGGGGGCCCGGTACCCAATTCGCCCTATAGTGAGTCGTATTACGCGCGCTCACT
GGCCGTCGTTTTACAACGTCGTGACTGGGAAAACCCTGGCGTTACCCAACTTAATCGCCTTGCAGCACAT
CCCCCTTTCGCCAGCTGGCGTAATAGCGAAGAGGCCCGCACCGATCGCCCTTCCCAACAGTTGCGCAGCC
TGAATGGCGAATGGGACGCGCCCTGTAGCGGCGCCACTAGTTTATCCGTCTCAGTTTCAGAGCTATGCTG
GAAACAGCATAGCAAGTTGAAATAAGGCTAGTCCGTTATCAACTTGAAAAAGTGGCACCGAGTCGGTGCT
TTTTTTTTGGCAGAGACCGTGGACGAAAGGGCCTCGTGATACGCCTATTTTTATAGGTTAATGTCATGAT
AATAATGGTTTCTTAGACGTCAGGTGGCACTTTTCGGGGAAATGTGCGCGGAACCCCTATTTGTTTATTT
TTCTAAATACATTCAAATATGTATCCGCTCATGAGACAATAACCCTGATAAATGCTTCAATAATATTGAA
AAAGGAAGAGTATGCGCTCACGCAACTGGTCCAGAACCTTGACCGAACGCAGCGGTGGTAACGGCGCAGT
GGCGGTTTTCATGGCTTGTTATGACTGTTTTTTTTTGGGGTACAGTCTATGCCTCGGGCATCCAAGCAGC
AAGCGCGTTACGCCGTGGGTCGATGTTTGATGTTATGGAGCAGCAACGATGTTACGCAGCAGGGCAGTCG
CCCTAAAACAAAGTTAAACATCATGAGGGAAGCGGTGATCGCCGAAGTATCGACTCAACTATCAGAGGTA
GTTGGCGTCATCGAGCGCCATCTCGAACCGACGTTGCTGGCCGTACATTTGTACGGCTCCGCAGTGGATG
GCGGCCTGAAGCCACACAGCGATATTGATTTGCTGGTTACGGTGACCGTAAGGCTTGATGAAACAACGCG
GCGAGCTTTGATCAACGACCTTTTGGAAACTTCGGCTTCCCCTGGAGAGAGCGAGATTCTCCGCGCTGTA
GAAGTCACCATTGTTGTGCACGACGACATCATTCCGTGGCGTTATCCAGCTAAGCGCGAACTGCAATTTG
GAGAATGGCAGCGCAATGACATTCTTGCAGGTATCTTCGAGCCAGCCACGATCGACATTGATCTGGCTAT
CTTGCTGACAAAAGCAAGAGAACATAGCGTTGCCTTGGTAGGTCCAGCGGCGGAGGAACTCTTTGATCCG
GTTCCTGAACAGGATCTATTTGAGGCGCTAAATGAAACCTTAACGCTATGGAACTCGCCGCCCGACTGGG
CTGGCGATGAGCGAAATGTAGTGCTTACGTTGTCCCGCATTTGGTACAGCGCAGTAACCGGCAAAATCGC
GCCGAAGGATGTCGCTGCCGACTGGGCAATGGAGCGCCTGCCGGCCCAGTATCAGCCCGTCATACTTGAA
GCTAGACAGGCTTATCTTGGACAAGAAGAAGATCGCTTGGCCTCGCGCGCAGATCAGTTGGAAGAATTTG
TCCATTACGTAAAAGGCGAGATCACCAAGGTAGTCGGCAAATAACTGTCAGACCAAGTTTACTCATATAT
ACTTTAGATTGATTTAAAACTTCATTTTTAATTTAAAAGGATCTAGGTGAAGATCCTTTTTGATAATCTC
ATGACCAAAATCCCTTAACGTGAGTTTTCGTTCCACTGAGCGTCAGACCCCGTAGAAAAGATCAAAGGAT
CTTCTTGAGATCCTTTTTTTCTGCGCGTAATCTGCTGCTTGCAAACAAAAAAACCACCGCTACCAGCGGT
GGTTTGTTTGCCGGATCAAGAGCTACCAACTCTTTTTCCGAAGGTAACTGGCTTCAGCAGAGCGCAGATA
CCAAATACTGTTCTTCTAGTGTAGCCGTAGTTAGGCCACCACTTCAAGAACTCTGTAGCACCGCCTACAT
ACCTCGCTCTGCTAATCCTGTTACCAGTGGCTGCTGCCAGTGGCGATAAGTCGTGTCTTACCGGGTTGGA
CTCAAGACGATAGTTACCGGATAAGGCGCAGCGGTCGGGCTGAACGGGGGGTTCGTGCACACAGCCCAGC
TTGGAGCGAACGACCTACACCGAACTGAGATACCTACAGCGTGAGCTATGAGAAAGCGCCACGCTTCCCG
AAGGGAGAAAGGCGGACAGGTATCCGGTAAGCGGCAGGGTCGGAACAGGAGAGCGCACGAGGGAGCTTCC
AGGGGGAAACGCCTGGTATCTTTATAGTCCTGTCGGGTTTCGCCACCTCTGACTTGAGCGTCGATTTTTG
TGATGCTCGTCAGGGGGGCGGAGCCTATGGAAAAACGCCAGCAACGCGGCCTTTTTACGGTTCCTGGCCT
TTTGCTGGCCTTTTGCTCACATGTTCTTTCCTGCGTTATCCCCTGATTCTGTGGATAACCGTATTACCGC
CTTTGAGTGAGCTGATACCGCTCGCCGCAGCCGAACGACCGAGCGCAGCGAGTCAGTGAGCGAGGAAGC
Features (pLannotate 1.2.2; 22 found; start..end, strand, type, name):
     36..52      +  promoter       AtU6 promoter (fragment): consensus promoter from the three Arabidopsis U6 snRNA genes (Waibel and Filipowicz, 1990; Nekrasov et al., 2013)
    148..178     +  promoter       lac UV5 promoter: E. coli lac promoter with an "up" mutation
    202..231     +  promoter       cat promoter (fragment): promoter of the E. coli cat gene encoding chloramphenicol acetyltransferase
    232..912     +  CDS            CmR: chloramphenicol acetyltransferase confers resistance to chloramphenicol
   1069..1227    +  CDS            ccdA (fragment): CCDA_ECO57 - Also known as H, letA. Experimental evidence at protein level: Swiss-Prot protein existence level 1. Antitoxin component of a type II toxin-antitoxin (TA) system which inhibits the post-segregational killing (PSK) of plasmid-free cells, also referred to as a plasmid addiction system. Binds to and blocks the activity of CcdB; will also remove bound CcdB protein from the CcdB-GyrA complex by forming a CcdA-CcdB complex, a process termed rejuvenation. Functions as a transcriptional corepressor for the ccdAB operon, repression also requires CcdB (By similarity). From Escherichia coli
   1232..1534    +  CDS            ccdB: CCDB_ECOLI - Also known as G, letB, letD. Experimental evidence at protein level: Swiss-Prot protein existence level 1. Toxic component of a type II toxin-antitoxin (TA) system, functioning in plasmid maintainence. Responsible for the post- segregational killing (PSK) of plasmid-free cells, also referred to as a plasmid addiction system. Half-life of over 2 hours. Cell killing by CcdB is accompanied by filamentation, defects in chromosome and plasmid segregation, defects in cell division, formation of anucleate cells, decreased DNA synthesis and plasmid loss. Interferes with the activity of DN
   1574..1641    +  misc_RNA       tracrRNA (fragment): trans-activating CRISPR RNA for the Streptococcus pyogenes CRISPR/Cas9 system
   1680..1696    +  promoter       AtU6 promoter (fragment): consensus promoter from the three Arabidopsis U6 snRNA genes (Waibel and Filipowicz, 1990; Nekrasov et al., 2013)
   1799..1820    +  protein_bind   CAP binding site: CAP binding activates transcription in the presence of cAMP. E. coli catabolite activator protein
   1835..1865    +  promoter       lac promoter: promoter for the E. coli lac operon
   1873..1889    +  protein_bind   lac operator: The lac repressor binds to the lac operator to inhibit transcription in E. coli. This inhibition can be relieved by adding lactose or isopropyl-β-D-thiogalactopyranoside (IPTG). lac repressor encoded by lacI
   1934..1952    +  promoter       T3 promoter: promoter for bacteriophage T3 RNA polymerase
   1968..1991    +  misc_feature   MCS (fragment): pBluescript multiple cloning site
   2000..2018    -  promoter       T7 promoter: promoter for bacteriophage T7 RNA polymerase
   2026..2181    +  CDS            lacZα (fragment): LacZα fragment of β-galactosidase; lacZ fragment
   2186..2204    +  rep_origin     f1 ori (fragment): f1 bacteriophage origin of replication; arrow indicates direction of (+) strand synthesis
   2242..2309    +  misc_RNA       tracrRNA (fragment): trans-activating CRISPR RNA for the Streptococcus pyogenes CRISPR/Cas9 system
   2427..2531    +  promoter       AmpR promoter: bla
   2522..2602    -  CDS            int (fragment): INT2_ECOLX - Protein inferred from homology: Swiss-Prot protein existence level 3. Putative integrase believed to be involved in the insertion of antibiotic resistance genes into plasmids and transposons. From Escherichia coli.
   2690..2746    +  CDS            GmR (fragment): gentamycin acetyltransferase; aacC1; confers resistance to gentamycin
   2753..3541    +  CDS            aadA: S3AD_ECOLX - Experimental evidence at protein level: Swiss-Prot protein existence level 1. Mediates bacterial resistance to the antibiotics streptomycin and spectinomycin. From Escherichia coli.
   3715..4303    +  rep_origin     ori: high-copy-number ColE1/pMB1/pBR322/pUC origin of replication
