[The description below was written by a language model from this plasmid's Addgene catalogue record and pLannotate feature annotations shown in this document.]
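Description:
pK5-g5g6-K6 is a 4,479 bp CRISPR guide-array cloning plasmid built on the pICH41308 Golden Gate backbone. It lets users insert two spacer sequences into an array of sgRNA units driven by Arabidopsis thaliana U6 promoters. It replicates in E. coli from a high-copy ColE1/pUC-type origin and is selected with spectinomycin through the aadA gene. Short fragments annotated next to aadA as an integrase and a gentamicin acetyltransferase appear to be remnants of the resistance cassette's origin rather than functional genes.

The payload consists of two tandem guide positions, each arranged as an AtU6 promoter match, a removable bacterial placeholder, and a Streptococcus pyogenes Cas9 sgRNA scaffold (annotated as a tracrRNA fragment). The first placeholder carries a chloramphenicol acetyltransferase gene together with a partial ccdA and the ccdB toxin. This explains why the plasmid is propagated in a ccdB-tolerant strain: in ordinary strains, replacing the cassette with a spacer removes the toxin and so provides counter-selection against uncut vector. The second placeholder is a lac promoter/operator and lacZα fragment flanked by T3 and T7 promoters, which would typically allow blue/white screening once a spacer displaces it. Only short stretches of each AtU6 promoter were recognised by the annotation, so the promoter boundaries are not defined in the feature table.

No guide sequences are supplied, and the record does not state the restriction enzymes used or the overhangs. The name suggests that this module holds guide positions 5 and 6 in a larger multiplexed series for plant genome editing, but the record does not say this explicitly. No Cas9 gene is annotated on the plasmid.
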