Addgene plasmid #218219: pK5-g5g6-K6
Purpose: Allows users to clone two Spacer sequences into an arrray of AtU6-promoter driven sgRNAs
Depositing lab: Daniel Voytas. Depositing organization: University of Minnesota.
Backbone
  Vector backbone: pICH41308
  Backbone manufacturer: Addgene #47998
  Vector type: CRISPR
Growth in bacteria
  Bacterial resistance: Spectinomycin, 50 μg/mL
  Growth temperature: 37°C
  Growth strain: ccdB Survival
  Copy number: High Copy
Gene/Insert
  Gene/Insert name: AtU6 promoters and sgRNA scaffolds
  gRNA/shRNA sequence: Unspecified
  Species: A. thaliana (mustard weed)
  Cloning method: Golden Gate
Terms and licenses: Academic/Nonprofit Terms; Industry Terms: Not Available to Industry
How to cite: pK5-g5g6-K6 was a gift from Daniel Voytas (Addgene plasmid # 218219 ; http://n2t.net/addgene:218219 ; RRID:Addgene_218219)
